>Addgene plasmid #196899 | pTol2-Synapse reporters | addgene full sequence | sequence record 386836 | Addgene NGS Result
CTAAATTGTAAGCGTTAATCCCATATGGGCAGAGGTGTAAAAAGTACTCAAAAATTTTACTCAAGTGAAA
GTACAAGTACTTAGGGAAAATTTTACTCAATTAAAAGTAAAAGTATCTGGCTAGAATCTTACTTGAGTAA
AAGTAAAAAAGTACTCCATTAAAATTGTACTTGAGTATTAGATCTGTAATACGACTCACTATAGGGACAT
AGAATGCAGGTACGTAATACGACTCACTATAGTTCTAGCCTCGAGACTAGTCCTAGGCCATCATCGATAA
GCTTGATATCAGTTTAACGTGTGGAGGAGCTCAAAGTGAGGCTGAGACGCGATGGGATCCATTATATACC
CTCTAGAGTCTCCGCTCGGAGGACAGTACTCCGCTCGGAGGACAGTACTCCGCTCGGAGGACAGTACTCC
GCTCGGAGGACAGTACTCCGCTCGGAGGACAGTACTCCGACCTGCAGCCCGGGGGATCGTCGACAGGTCC
TAGCTAGGGCTGCTCTCCAATCTCTGTCATGGCAGGGCCACTGGCATCCCTGAAGTTGGTGGAGACCACC
TCACTCCACTCAGCATACAGCTCATCCAGTCCTCTTAGGGCTGCAGGTCGGAGTACTGTCCTCCGAGCGG
AGTACTGTCCTCCGAGCGGAGTACTGTCCTCCGAGCGGAGTACTGTCCTCCGAGCGGAGTACTGTCCTCC
GAGCGGAGACTCTAGAGGGTATATAATGGATCCCATCGCGTCTCAGCCTCACTTTGAGCTCCTCCACACG
AATTCGATATCCACCATGGGCTGTGTGCAATGTAAGGATAAAGAAGCAACAAAACTGACGTCGACGATGG
TGAGCAAGGGCGAGGAGCTGTTCACAGGAGTGGTGCCTATCCTGGTGGAGCTGGACGGAGACGTGAACGG
ACACAAGTTCAGCGTGAGAGGAGAGGGAGAGGGAGACGCTACAAACGGAAAGCTGACACTGAAGTTCATC
TGTACAACAGGAAAGCTGCCTGTGCCTTGGCCTACACTGGTGACAACATTCGGATACGGAGTGGCTTGTT
TCAGCAGATACCCTGACCACATGAAGCAGCACGACTTCTTCAAGTCTGCTATGCCTGAGGGATACGTGCA
GGAGAGAACAATCAGCTTCAAGGACGACGGAACATACAAGACAAGAGCTGAGGTGAAGTTCGAGGGAGAC
ACACTGGTGAACAGAATCGAGCTGAAGGGAATCGACTTCAAGGAGGACGGAAACATCCTGGGACACAAGC
TGGAGTACAACTTCAACAGCCACTATGTGTACATCACAGCTGACAAGCAGAAGAACTGTATCAAGGCTAA
CTTCAAGATCAGACACAACGTGGAGGACGGAAGCGTGCAGCTGGCTGACCACTACCAGCAGAACACACCT
ATCGGAGACGGACCTGTGCTGCTGCCTGACAACCACTACCTGAGCCACCAGAGCAAGCTGTCTAAAGACC
CTAACGAGAAGAGAGACCACATGGTGCTGCTGGAGTTCGTGACAGCTGCTGGAATCACACATGGCATGGA
CGAGCTGTACAAGACTAGTGGATCCGGCGAGGGAAGAGGAAGTCTGCTGACCTGCGGAGACGTGGAGGAG
AACCCTGGACCTATGCCAGAGCCAGCGAAGTCTGCTCCCGCCCCGAAAAAGGGCTCCAAGAAGGCGGTGA
CTAAGGCGCAGAAGAAAGGCGGCAAGAAGCGCAAGCGCAGCCGCAAGGAGAGCTATTCCATCTATGTGTA
CAAGGTTCTGAAGCAGGTCCACCCTGACACCGGCATTTCGTCCAAGGCTATGGGCATCATGAACTCGTTT
GTGAACGACATTTTCGAGCGCATCGCAGGTGAGGCTTCCCGCCTGGCGCATTACAACAAGCGCTCGACCA
TCACCTCCAGGGAGATCCAGACGGCCGTGCGCCTGCTGCTGCCTGGGGAGTTGGCCAAGCATGCCGTGTC
CGAGGGTACTAAGGCCATCACCAAGTACACCAGCGCTAAGGACCCACCGGTCGCCACCATGGTGTCAAAA
GGAGAGGAACTGTTTACTGGAGTCGTGCCTATCCTGGTGGAGCTGGATGGAGATGTGAATGGACACAAGT
TCTCTGTGTCTGGAGAGGGAGAGGGAGATGCTACATATGGAAAGCTGACACTGAAGTTCATCTGTACAAC
AGGAAAGCTGCCTGTGCCTTGGCCTACACTGGTGACAACACTGTCTTGGGGAGTGCAGTGTTTTGCTAGA
TACCCTGACCACATGAAGCAGCATGACTTCTTCAAGTCTGCTATGCCTGAGGGATATGTGCAGGAGAGAA
CAATCTTCTTCAAGGATGATGGAAACTACAAGACAAGAGCTGAGGTGAAGTTTGAGGGAGACACACTGGT
GAACAGAATTGAGCTGAAGGGAATTGACTTCAAGGAGGATGGAAACATCCTGGGACACAAGCTGGAGTAC
AATTATTTCTCTGACAATGTCTACATCACAGCTGACAAGCAGAAGAATGGAATCAAGGCTAACTTCAAGA
TCAGACACAACATTGAGGATGGAGGAGTGCAGCTGGCTGACCACTACCAGCAGAACACACCTATTGGAGA
TGGACCTGTGCTGCTGCCTGACAACCACTACCTGAGCACACAGTCTAAGCTGAGCAAGGACCCTAATGAG
AAGAGAGACCACATGGTGCTGCTGGAGTTTGTGACAGCTGCTGGAATCACACTGGGCATGGACGAGCTGT
ACAAGTAAACTCGAGCCTCTAGAACTATAGTGAGTCGTATTACCTAGTAATTAAGTCTCAGCCACCGTTA
ACTGAACATGTCAAAACCTGTGGAGACTGTTGAGATTTGATGTTCTGAAAAGATAAAGCCTATAAATAAA
ATGTTGCCCAAATTTCCTGCCTGATGTTTTTCTTTGTCTTTGCTACATGGCTTTGCTGCTCGGATCGGCT
CACTCTGTGTATGCCACGTTCACTTTGTACTCTCCTTCTCACGGTAGGTTTATTATTTTTAGATGTGCAG
TTAGTTTCTGTGAAATAACACACCACACACTGATATTGTCTGTGCATTGACTTGGTGAGTGCACATTGTT
TTTGATCTTGACATATTTATATTTGATTGATCAGGTGAACTGTGTGAATCTAAAGTGCTCCATACAGATG
TTCTGCATTGAAAATATTCTCATTTTATTAGTGGAAGTGAGTGTATGCCAGCGCAGGTACCGGGCCCAAT
GCATTGGCGCCGCGGCCGGCCGCTACCACGCACCACCATGAAGAGTTTTACAGAAACGACTATAAAGATG
TTAAATTCAAAACCATTTGTTTTATTCCGCGGCCGGCCGCCCTTTTTTTTTTTTTTTTTTTTTTTTTTTT
TTTTTTAACGAAATTGTTTTCATTTTTATTTTGGTTTTCTCCAGAGGCTCAGTTTCCTTCCACACAGGGA
CAATCAAGGAACATCAAAACTTTTGAAATATATAATCAACAATATAACACTTAAAACGATGGGCTCAGAA
ATAAGACATAACAGAGTCCATGAATTAAAAATTGCACCAACAATCCATTCAACATGCTTGTCTTTCTATT
TGCCTAATCTAAAATACTTCCCTTTCCTGTATTGCCCTTGCCATCCATTGATTTATGTCCTCCTGTAGAC
GTTGGTTGGCGTCCAAGTGAGGCCAAGATTCAATAACCCTGTCATTCCATCAGTCCTTTTCCATAACCAC
TTCCACGACATGCCTATCTTTTCCAAACATTTCTTGCAATACTGCAATCAGACCCCTGGAGGTCACATTG
AAGTGCCATTATTTCACAGAATTGCCCTGTTCCAGTGCAATAGTAACAAAAGAAATCACACAAATAAAAC
ACGACAAATTTCACTGAAGTTACTTGTAGATAAAAGAAGCAAACGTTCAAATAAAACTTAAATGAGATGT
TACAGTCCTCCCAATTTGTAACACTGATTCTACCTGGATGTTTGCCACTTTTCGCTTCCCTGTTCTGTAC
TGCACCATCAGAATGGTAAACTAATACACTCATACACACTAAAAAGAGTGAACTGTAATCGTAAACACTG
TTACCCACTCTAATCCATGTTTAAAAAACATTCTTTCTGCCTTCCTCTGGTCATTTTTGGCCCCTTTTTG
TCTAGTGCTAATTTCTACTTCATCTGATTGAGACACTTTCATAAAAGTTTTGCTACATTTACTCAAAACT
TAAACACACTACCACCTCCCCAAAACACCCTTTAGTTTCCTTCGAATTGTTGTTGTTGTAATACGACTCA
CTATAGTTCTAGAGGCTCGAGACTAGATTTAGCTCTCCAGAGCTGTGATTCTTGTAGCGATTCTCTCAGC
CAGTCTCTTGCAGATAGCTCTCAGCTCGAATCTGATGAATCTAGGCAGGTAGTGGTGGCACACCACCAGT
CCCCACAGCTTTCCTCCCACCACCAGGCTCACAGCCAGTGTAGCTCTCACTCCCATGTCCTTCAGGAACT
GCAGGTGGCAAGGGCTCATGCTTCTCAGGAAGCATCCGCTCATGTCCAGGTCTCTTCCTGTCAGAGGGCT
CAGTCTAGGCTCCAGAGGCACAGGCTGGTATGTCACGTCCACCAGCACTCTCACTCTCTGTCTCACGTAC
AGCTGTCTAGCCATCTGAGGCACTGTGCTGCTAGGGTATCTGTTTCCGAAGTAGCTCTCCAGTCCAGGCA
CGTGGCACTCGCTGAACACCAGTCCGTGTCCCTGCTCGTCGAATCTATACACCATCACTCTGTCGTATCC
TGTGCACTGCTGGAACAGCAGCACTGTGTCGTCGCACAGAGCTCTCAGGCTTCCAGCTGTTCTGATTCTC
TCCAGAGCAGGAGCCAGTGTTCCGCTCAGGTCGATGCTAGGTCCAGCTCTCTCCAGCTCGATGATCAGTC
CTCCCTCAGGAGGTCTGTGCATCAGTCCGCAGTACTCTGTGCTAGGGTTTCCGATTCTGCATCTCACAGC
CACAGGCATTCCCTCAGCTGTAGGGTCCAGGTGAGGCAGGATCTTGATCAGCAGGTCTCCGTCGATCTCA
GCCAGAGGCACTCCCAGCACGCTTCCCAGGTTCAGGAACTCAGCAGCGTTAGCAGAAGCCTGGATCACTC
TGTGGTCGTGCTCGCTCACCACCAGCAGAGCTCCGTGAGGCTGGATGCTTCCAGCCAGGTGGATCTCCTC
GTGCTCGCATGTCAGCAGGTCAGGCTGTCTAGCCACGCTTCCCTCAGCCATGGTGGCGACCGGCCGGTGG
ATCCCGGGTCCTCCTCCACACATCTCGTTGGAGAAGGATGTGGGCTCTCCCTGACCATACACTCCTTGAT
TGTATCCACCGCCTTCATATCCACCCTGCTGGCCGTAGTCAGGCTGATATCCACCCTGAGAGCTGGCATA
CTGGTCCTGTCCATAACCTTCCTGTCCATAGCCCTGGCCGAAGGAGTCTGGAGCTGGCTGCTTCTCTCCA
GATGGCATGTAGGTGCCAGCGAAAGCCGCCATCCAGCCGGTTTCCTTGAAGATGAACCAGAGGTTGCCTC
CCCATAGGATCACATTACAGAACCCGAATGCCACAGATGTGTTCAGGCCAGACACCACCGGTTCGTGCAG
CTCTTTGCATCGGTTTTCCTCTCGTTCGCACGCAGGGATGAGGTTGATAACGTCATCAGGGTCGGTGGCT
CTCTTCACGTCTGAGAGACCTTTAGCCCACGCCGATGAACTCACCAGCCACATGAAGGTGAAAACCGCTG
TCACAATGAAATCAGCCTGAGCTCCTTTGTTTCCCTCGCGGTATTTCTCCAACAGGAAGATGTACACAGA
AATGGCTGCCATTGAATAAAGGAAGGAGAAGACGCCGATGGTGACGAAGAACTCTGCTGAGGAAGAGTTG
TCTCCCACCAGAAAGAGTCGCTCGGGTTCTGATCCTTTACACGTAGGGGCATCAAACCATACCTGGTGCA
GTCTGAACGGGTACGCAAACTCAACCTCAATGTTCAGGTCACTCTCTGAGCGGTTCTCACACTCCACGCT
CATACGAAACACTCCAGAGTAACCACCGCAGGTGGCGAACGCGAAGATGGCAAAGAACCATTGTAAGATT
TTGATGAATCCTAATGGCTGTTTGACGATTGTATGCCCAGTGGCGACCAACTGGTTGGCAACATCCATGG
TGGATATCGAATTATCGTTTAAACAGATCAGTTTAACGTGTGGAGGAGCTCAAAGTGAGGCTGAGACGCG
ATGGGATCCATTATATACCCTCTAGAGTCTCCGCTCGGAGGACAGTACTCCGCTCGGAGGACAGTACTCC
GCTCGGAGGACAGTACTCCGCTCGGAGGACAGTACTCCGCTCGGAGGACAGTACTCCGACCTGCAGCCCG
GGGGATCGTCGACAGGTCCTAGCTAGGGCTGCTCTCCAATCTCTGTCATGGCAGGGCCACTGGCATCCCT
GAAGTTGGTGGAGACCACCTCACTCCACTCAGCATACAGCTCATCCAGTCCTCTTAATTAAGTACCAGCT
GACCTGCAGGTCGGAGTACTGTCCTCCGAGCGGAGTACTGTCCTCCGAGCGGAGTACTGTCCTCCGAGCG
GAGTACTGTCCTCCGAGCGGAGTACTGTCCTCCGAGCGGAGACTCTAGAGGGTATATAATGGATCCCATC
GCGTCTCAGCCTCACTTTGAGCTCCTCCACACGAATTCAGATATCAGCCATCATGCCTCTCAAACGAGAA
GATACGGAGCGTGCGCTGCAGGCCATGGAAGCCTGTCAGTCTGCAGGTGATGAGGGTTTCAGGACTCGCG
CAGAGAGACTTCTGACCATCTTTCAGAGTGACCTGTTTCAGGCTCTGCTGGACATCCAGGAGTTCTATGA
GCTGACGGTGTTTGAGAATCAGACGGCAGGTAGAGCTCTCACACCGGGACTGAAGTACCGTTACCATGAC
GAGGAGACGCCGCCACTGCAGCACAGTCCCGCTCACCTGAGCACAGGTAAATCTGCAGAGATGCTCCACC
TGGGTGACTCTGGCCACGCCCCCATCGACGGCATCCACGCATACACACCTCAGATGCACGTGTCACCTGC
AAAGCCAGTGTTACTCCCGAGTGGACACGCTCCCTACTACGCAACCTCTACTCTGATGAACGGTATGGAC
GGAGATGTTGAATATGAGGAGATCACGCTGGAGAGGGGGAACTCTGGGCTGGGCTTCAGTATCGCCGGAG
GGACTGATAACCCTCATATAGGAGACGATCCCAGTATCTTCATCACTAAGATCATACCAGGAGGAGCTGC
GGCACAGGACGGACGACTCAGAGTGAACGACAGCATTCTGTTCGTCAATGACGTGGATGTGCGGGAAGTC
ACACACAGCTTTGCGGTGGAGGCGCTGAAGGAAGCAGGACCGATCGTCCGGCTGTACGTGCTGCGCCACA
AACCATCAGCAGAGAAAATCACTGAGCTCAAGCTCATCAAAGGCCCTAAAGGTCTGGGCTTCAGTATTGC
GGGTGGTGTGGGGAACCAGCACGTGCCCGGAGACAACAGCATCTACGTTACCAAGATCATCGAGGGCGGA
GCTGCACATAAAGACGGACGGCTGCAGATCGGAGACAAGATCCTCGCTGTGAACAACATGTATCTGGAGG
AGGTGATGCATGAAGACGCTGTAGCGGCGCTGAAGAACACTGGAGACGTGGTGTTTCTGAGAGTCGCCAA
AACACTCCATCAGCATCATCATCAGGACGCCTACAACCCTCCTGACATCACCAGCTCATATTCTCCTCAT
ATGGACATGTCTGATTACCCGCAAGCCCTCAGTCCCTCGTCTCCGCGCCGTTACTCCCCCATCCCTAAAG
GCCTGTTTCTGGACGACGACATTTCCAGGGAGCCGCGGCGTGTGGTGATCCACAGAGGCTCTACAGGTCT
GGGCTTTAATATCGTGGGTGGAGAAGATGGAGAGGGAATCTTCATCTCCTTCATACTGGCTGGAGGAGCT
GCTGATCTGAGCGGAGAGCTGAGGAAAGGAGACCAGATACTGAGTGTGAACGGTGTAGATCTGCGTCACG
CCACTCATGAACAGGCCGCGGCGGCACTGAAGAACGCAGGACAGACGGTCACCATCATCACACAGTACAG
ACCTGAAGAATACAGCAGGTTCGAGGCCAAGATCCATGACCTGCGGGAGCAGCTGATGAACAGCAGTTTA
GTGTCTGCAGCGGCTTCATTACGGAGCGGAAAGAGAAGCTTCTTCATCAGGGCTCTGTTTGACTATGATA
AGACGGCAGACGGTGGTTTTCTGTCGCAGGCCGTGAGCTTCAGGTTCGGGGATGTTCTGCAGGTCTTTGA
CTGCAGTGATGAGGAATGGTGGCAGGCCGGAAAACTGGCTCCACACGGAGAACTGGAGGAGACCGGGTAC
ATTCCCAGCAAGAGGAGGGTGGAGCGGAAGGAATGGTCTCGTCTGAAGACTCGAGGCCGAGAGCCCGTCA
GCGGACGCAGCGATTACATCGTGAGCCATGAGACGGTGACGCAGAGTGAAGTGCACTACGCGCGTCCCGT
CATAATCCTCGGACCCAGCAAGGACCGTGTGAACGATGACCTCCTCTCCGAGTTCCCGGACAAGTTTGGC
TCCTGTGTGCCCCACACGACGCGGCCGAAGCGCGAGTACGAGATGGACGGACGCGATTACCACTTTGTGT
CGTCTCGAGAGCAGATGGAGAAGGACATTCAGAGCCATCGCTTCATCGAGGCGGGACAGTACAACAGTCA
CCTGTACGGCACCAGCGTCCAGAGCGTCAGACAGGTGGCAGAGCAGCAAGGGAAGCACTGTATCCTGGAT
GTTTCAGCGAACGCAGTGCGGAGGCTACAGGCCGCTCAGCTTTATCCCATCGCCATCTTTATACGACCCT
CATCACTGCAGAACGTACTAAACATTAGCAAGCGTCTGACGGAGGAACAGGCCAGAAGAGCGTTAGACAG
AGCCGTCAAACTGGAGCAGGACTTCATCGAGTGTTTCTCAGCGATCGTGGAGGGCGAGAGCTTCGAGGAG
ATCTACCATCATGTGAAGTCTGTGATCGAGGAGCAGTCCGGACCGTATAGCTGGATCCCAGCACGAGAGA
GACTGGGAGGAGGACCCGGCATCCACCGGCCGGTCGCCACCATGGTGAGCAAGGGCGAGGCAGTGATCAA
GGAGTTCATGAGATTCAAGGTGCACATGGAGGGAAGCATGAACGGCCACGAGTTCGAGATCGAGGGAGAG
GGAGAGGGAAGACCTTACGAGGGAACACAGACAGCTAAGCTGAAGGTGACAAAGGGAGGACCACTGCCTT
TCTCTTGGGACATCCTGAGCCCTCAGTTCATGTACGGAAGCAGAGCTTTCATCAAGCACCCTGCTGACAT
CCCTGACTACTACAAGCAGAGCTTCCCTGAGGGATTCAAGTGGGAGAGAGTGATGAACTTCGAGGACGGA
GGAGCTGTGACAGTGACACAGGACACAAGCCTGGAGGACGGAACACTGATCTACAAGGTGAAGCTGAGAG
GAACAAACTTCCCTCCTGACGGACCTGTGATGCAGAAGAAGACAATGGGATGGGAGGCTTCTACAGAGAG
ACTGTACCCTGAGGACGGAGTGCTGAAGGGAGACATCAAGATGGCTCTGAGACTGAAGGACGGAGGAAGA
TACCTGGCTGACTTCAAGACAACATACAAGGCTAAGAAGCCTGTGCAGATGCCTGGAGCTTACAACGTGG
ACAGAAAGCTGGACATCACAAGCCACAACGAGGACTACACAGTGGTGGAGCAGTACGAGAGAAGCGAGGG
AAGACACAGCACCGGCGGCATGGACGAGCTGTACAAGTAAATCTAGAACTATAGTGAGTCGTATTACGTA
GATCCAGACATGATAAGATACATTGATGAGTTTGGACAAACCACAACTAGAATGCAGTGAAAAAAATGCT
TTATTTGTGAAATTTGTGATGCTATTGCTTTATTTGTAACCATTATAAGCTGCAATAAACAAGTTAACAA
CAACAATTGCATTCATTTTATGTTTCAGGTTCAGGGGGAGGTGTGGGAGGTTTTTTAATTCGCGGCCGCC
ACCGCGGTGGAGCTCCAGCTTTTGTTCCCTTTAGTGAGGGTTAATTGGGCCCAAGTGATCTCCAAAAAAT
AAGTACTTTTTGACTGTAAATAAAATTGTAAGGAGTAAAAAGTACTTTTTTTTCTAAAAAAATGTAATTA
AGTAAAAGTAAAAGTATTGATTTTTAATTGTACTCAAGTAAAGTAAAAATCCCCAAAAATAATACTTAAG
TACAGTAATCAAGTAAAATTACTCAAGTACTTTACACCTCTGGGTACTGTTTCGCGCTTGGCGTAATCAT
GGTCATAGCTGTTTCCTGTGTGAAATTGTTATCCGCTCACAATTCCACACAACATACGAGCCGGAAGCAT
AAAGTGTAAAGCCTGGGGTGCCTAATGAGTGAGCTAACTCACATTAATTGCGTTGCGCTCACTGCCCGCT
TTCCAGTCGGGAAACCTGTCGTGCCAGCTGCATTAATGAATCGGCCAACGCGCGGGGAGAGGCGGTTTGC
GTATTGGGCGCTCTTCCGCTTCCTCGCTCACTGACTCGCTGCGCTCGGTCGTTCGGCTGCGGCGAGCGGT
ATCAGCTCACTCAAAGGCGGTAATACGGTTATCCACAGAATCAGGGGATAACGCAGGAAAGAACATGTGA
GCAAAAGGCCAGCAAAAGGCCAGGAACCGTAAAAAGGCCGCGTTGCTGGCGTTTTTCCATAGGCTCCGCC
CCCCTGACGAGCATCACAAAAATCGACGCTCAAGTCAGAGGTGGCGAAACCCGACAGGACTATAAAGATA
CCAGGCGTTTCCCCCTGGAAGCTCCCTCGTGCGCTCTCCTGTTCCGACCCTGCCGCTTACCGGATACCTG
TCCGCCTTTCTCCCTTCGGGAAGCGTGGCGCTTTCTCATAGCTCACGCTGTAGGTATCTCAGTTCGGTGT
AGGTCGTTCGCTCCAAGCTGGGCTGTGTGCACGAACCCCCCGTTCAGCCCGACCGCTGCGCCTTATCCGG
TAACTATCGTCTTGAGTCCAACCCGGTAAGACACGACTTATCGCCACTGGCAGCAGCCACTGGTAACAGG
ATTAGCAGAGCGAGGTATGTAGGCGGTGCTACAGAGTTCTTGAAGTGGTGGCCTAACTACGGCTACACTA
GAAGAACAGTATTTGGTATCTGCGCTCTGCTGAAGCCAGTTACCTTCGGAAAAAGAGTTGGTAGCTCTTG
ATCCGGCAAACAAACCACCGCTGGTAGCGGTGGTTTTTTTGTTTGCAAGCAGCAGATTACGCGCAGAAAA
AAAGGATCTCAAGAAGATCCTTTGATCTTTTCTACGGGGTCTGACGCTCAGTGGAACGAAAACTCACGTT
AAGGGATTTTGGTCATGAGATTATCAAAAAGGATCTTCACCTAGATCCTTTTAAATTAAAAATGAAGTTT
TAAATCAATCTAAAGTATATATGAGTAAACTTGGTCTGACAGTTACCAATGCTTAATCAGTGAGGCACCT
ATCTCAGCGATCTGTCTATTTCGTTCATCCATAGTTGCCTGACTCCCCGTCGTGTAGATAACTACGATAC
GGGAGGGCTTACCATCTGGCCCCAGTGCTGCAATGATACCGCGAGACCCACGCTCACCGGCTCCAGATTT
ATCAGCAATAAACCAGCCAGCCGGAAGGGCCGAGCGCAGAAGTGGTCCTGCAACTTTATCCGCCTCCATC
CAGTCTATTAATTGTTGCCGGGAAGCTAGAGTAAGTAGTTCGCCAGTTAATAGTTTGCGCAACGTTGTTG
CCATTGCTACAGGCATCGTGGTGTCACGCTCGTCGTTTGGTATGGCTTCATTCAGCTCCGGTTCCCAACG
ATCAAGGCGAGTTACATGATCCCCCATGTTGTGCAAAAAAGCGGTTAGCTCCTTCGGTCCTCCGATCGTT
GTCAGAAGTAAGTTGGCCGCAGTGTTATCACTCATGGTTATGGCAGCACTGCATAATTCTCTTACTGTCA
TGCCATCCGTAAGATGCTTTTCTGTGACTGGTGAGTACTCAACCAAGTCATTCTGAGAATAGTGTATGCG
GCGACCGAGTTGCTCTTGCCCGGCGTCAATACGGGATAATACCGCGCCACATAGCAGAACTTTAAAAGTG
CTCATCATTGGAAAACGTTCTTCGGGGCGAAAACTCTCAAGGATCTTACCGCTGTTGAGATCCAGTTCGA
TGTAACCCACTCGTGCACCCAACTGATCTTCAGCATCTTTTACTTTCACCAGCGTTTCTGGGTGAGCAAA
AACAGGAAGGCAAAATGCCGCAAAAAAGGGAATAAGGGCGACACGGAAATGTTGAATACTCATACTCTTC
CTTTTTCAATATTATTGAAGCATTTATCAGGGTTATTGTCTCATGAGCGGATACATATTTGAATGTATTT
AGAAAAATAAACAAATAGGGGTTCCGCGCACATTTCCCCGAAAAGTGCCAC
Features (pLannotate 1.2.2; 35 found; start..end, strand, type, name):
    187..205     +  promoter       T7 promoter: promoter for bacteriophage T7 RNA polymerase
    225..242     +  promoter       T7 promoter (fragment): promoter for bacteriophage T7 RNA polymerase
    273..290     -  misc_feature   MCS (fragment): pBluescript multiple cloning site
    338..355     -  promoter       minP (fragment): minimal TATA-box promoter with low basal activity
    365..459     -  protein_bind   5X UAS: five tandem copies of the "ScaI site" 17-mer CGGAGTACTGTCCTCCG, an upstream activating sequence (UAS) that efficiently binds yeast Gal4 (Webster et al., 1988; Pfeiffer et al., 2010) GAL4
    461..478     -  misc_feature   MCS (fragment): pBluescript multiple cloning site
    497..595     -  CDS            ble (fragment): BLE_STRHI - Experimental evidence at protein level: Swiss-Prot protein existence level 1. Binding protein with a strong affinity to the bleomycin family of antibiotics. From Streptoalloteichus hindustanus.
    609..703     +  protein_bind   5X UAS: five tandem copies of the "ScaI site" 17-mer CGGAGTACTGTCCTCCG, an upstream activating sequence (UAS) that efficiently binds yeast Gal4 (Webster et al., 1988; Pfeiffer et al., 2010) GAL4
    713..730     +  promoter       minP (fragment): minimal TATA-box promoter with low basal activity
    837..1553    +  CDS            mClover3: mClover3 is a basic (constitutively fluorescent) green/yellow fluorescent protein published in 2016, derived from Aequorea victoria. It is reported to be a rapidly-maturing monomer with high acid sensitivity.
   1623..2000    +  CDS            H2B: human histone H2B; HIST1H2BJ
   2019..2735    +  CDS            mTurquoise2: mTurquoise2 is a basic (constitutively fluorescent) cyan fluorescent protein published in 2012, derived from Aequorea victoria. It is reported to be a rapidly-maturing monomer with very low acid sensitivity.
   2755..2772    -  promoter       T7 promoter (fragment): promoter for bacteriophage T7 RNA polymerase
   4259..4276    +  promoter       T7 promoter (fragment): promoter for bacteriophage T7 RNA polymerase
   4302..5231    -  CDS            emiRFP670: emiRFP670 is a basic (constitutively fluorescent) near ir fluorescent protein published in 2020, derived from Rhodopseudomonas palustris. It has low acid sensitivity. It requires the cofactor biliverdin for fluorescence.
   5271..6158    -  CDS            Syp: SYPH_RAT - Experimental evidence at protein level: Swiss-Prot protein existence level 1. Possibly involved in structural functions as organizing other membrane components or in targeting the vesicles to the plasma membrane. Involved in the regulation of short-term and long-term synaptic plasticity (By similarity). From Rattus norvegicus (Rat).
   6237..6254    -  promoter       minP (fragment): minimal TATA-box promoter with low basal activity
   6264..6358    -  protein_bind   5X UAS: five tandem copies of the "ScaI site" 17-mer CGGAGTACTGTCCTCCG, an upstream activating sequence (UAS) that efficiently binds yeast Gal4 (Webster et al., 1988; Pfeiffer et al., 2010) GAL4
   6360..6377    -  misc_feature   MCS (fragment): pBluescript multiple cloning site
   6396..6494    -  CDS            ble (fragment): BLE_STRHI - Experimental evidence at protein level: Swiss-Prot protein existence level 1. Binding protein with a strong affinity to the bleomycin family of antibiotics. From Streptoalloteichus hindustanus.
   6522..6616    +  protein_bind   5X UAS: five tandem copies of the "ScaI site" 17-mer CGGAGTACTGTCCTCCG, an upstream activating sequence (UAS) that efficiently binds yeast Gal4 (Webster et al., 1988; Pfeiffer et al., 2010) GAL4
   6626..6643    +  promoter       minP (fragment): minimal TATA-box promoter with low basal activity
   6913..9105    +  CDS            DLG4: DLG4_HUMAN - Also known as PSD95. Experimental evidence at protein level: Swiss-Prot protein existence level 1. Postsynaptic scaffolding protein that plays a critical role in synaptogenesis and synaptic plasticity by providing a platform for the postsynaptic clustering of crucial synaptic proteins. Interacts with the cytoplasmic tail of NMDA receptor subunits and shaker-type potassium channels. Required for synaptic plasticity associated with NMDA receptor signaling. Overexpression or depletion of DLG4 changes the ratio of excitatory to inhibitory synapses in hippocampal neurons. May reduce th
   9142..9837    +  CDS            mScarlet-I: mScarlet-I is a basic (constitutively fluorescent) red fluorescent protein published in 2016, derived from synthetic construct. It is reported to be a rapidly-maturing monomer with moderate acid sensitivity.
   9849..9866    -  promoter       T7 promoter (fragment): promoter for bacteriophage T7 RNA polymerase
   9871..10005   -  polyA_signal   SV40 poly(A) signal: SV40 polyadenylation signal
  10072..10095   -  misc_feature   MCS (fragment): pBluescript multiple cloning site
  10108..10126   -  promoter       T3 promoter: promoter for bacteriophage T3 RNA polymerase
  10384..10406   -  protein_bind   lac operator (fragment): The lac repressor binds to the lac operator to inhibit transcription in E. coli. This inhibition can be relieved by adding lactose or isopropyl-β-D-thiogalactopyranoside (IPTG). lac repressor encoded by lacI
  10410..10440   -  promoter       lac promoter: promoter for the E. coli lac operon
  10455..10476   -  protein_bind   CAP binding site: CAP binding activates transcription in the presence of cAMP. E. coli catabolite activator protein
  10489..10581   -  CDS            lacI (fragment): lac repressor; lacI; The lac repressor binds to the lac operator to inhibit transcription in E. coli. This inhibition can be relieved by adding lactose or isopropyl-β-D-thiogalactopyranoside (IPTG).
  10764..11352   -  rep_origin     ori: high-copy-number ColE1/pMB1/pBR322/pUC origin of replication
  11523..12383   -  CDS            AmpR: β-lactamase; bla; confers resistance to ampicillin, carbenicillin, and related antibiotics
  12384..12488   -  promoter       AmpR promoter: bla
