[The description below was written by a language model from this plasmid's Addgene catalogue record and pLannotate feature annotations shown in this document.]
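Description:
pTol2-Synapse reporters is a zebrafish expression plasmid of about 12.5 kb built on the pTol2-MCS backbone. The name implies Tol2 transposon-based genomic integration, although the feature table does not annotate the Tol2 arms. It is propagated in E. coli as a high-copy plasmid through a ColE1/pUC-type origin, with selection by the ampicillin resistance gene (β-lactamase) under its own promoter. Remnants of a pBluescript-type cloning region (T7 and T3 promoters, lac promoter/operator, MCS fragments) flank the payload.

The synthetic insert is a Gal4-dependent, multi-colour reporter array. It contains two bidirectional regulatory units. Each consists of two divergently oriented 5xUAS blocks (10xUAS in total) separated by a short spacer, and each block is paired with a minimal TATA-box promoter, so Gal4-type activators can drive transcription in both directions. From the first unit, the forward arm expresses mClover3 carrying a Fyn membrane-targeting motif, linked by a T2A self-cleaving peptide to human histone H2B fused to mTurquoise2. This arm therefore gives green membrane and cyan nuclear labelling from one transcript. According to the insert name, the opposite arm leads only to an SV40 polyadenylation signal. The second unit drives synaptophysin (annotated by similarity to the rat protein) fused to the near-infrared, biliverdin-dependent emiRFP670 on the reverse strand as a presynaptic vesicle marker. On the forward strand it drives PSD95/DLG4 fused to mScarlet-I as a postsynaptic density marker. Per the insert name, the cassettes end in SV40 and AFP polyadenylation signals, but only one SV40 signal is annotated.

In Gal4-expressing zebrafish cells, the construct should allow cell outline, nucleus, and pre- and postsynaptic sites to be visualised at the same time. The record states the purpose only as zebrafish expression.
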