Addgene plasmid #196899: pTol2-Synapse reporters
Purpose: zebrafish expression
Depositing lab: Reinhard Köster. Depositing organization: Technische Universitaet Braunschweig.
Backbone
  Vector backbone: pTol2-MCS
  Vector type: Zebrafish expression
Growth in bacteria
  Bacterial resistance: Ampicillin, 100 μg/mL
  Growth temperature: 37°C
  Growth strain: DH5alpha
  Copy number: High Copy
Gene/Insert
  Gene/Insert name: Synapse reporters (alt name: SV40pA-10xUAS-FynmmClover3-T2A-H2BmTurquoise2-AFPpA-SV40pA-synaptophysinbemiRFP670-10xUAS-PSD95mScarlet-I-SV40pA)
  Species: Synthetic
  Cloning method: Restriction Enzyme; 5′ cloning site uknown (unknown if destroyed); 3′ cloning site uknown (unknown if destroyed)
Terms and licenses: Academic/Nonprofit Terms; Industry Terms: Not Available to Industry
How to cite: pTol2-Synapse reporters was a gift from Reinhard Köster (Addgene plasmid # 196899 ; http://n2t.net/addgene:196899 ; RRID:Addgene_196899)
